LOCUS       Exported 4342 bp ds-DNA circular SYN 12-MAY-2021
DEFINITION  genomic G11-5FLAG epitope tagging in S. pombe.
ACCESSION   .
VERSION     .
KEYWORDS    pFA6a-G11-5FLAG-kanMX6
SOURCE      synthetic DNA construct
  ORGANISM  synthetic DNA construct
REFERENCE   1 (bases 1 to 4342)
  AUTHORS   Gadaleta MC, Iwasaki O, Noguchi C, Noma K, Noguchi E
  TITLE     New vectors for epitope tagging and gene disruption in
            Schizosaccharomyces pombe.
  JOURNAL   Biotechniques. 2013 Nov;55(5):257-63. doi: 10.2144/000114100.
  PUBMED    24215641
REFERENCE   2 (bases 1 to 4342)
  AUTHORS   .
  TITLE     Direct Submission
  JOURNAL   Exported May 12, 2021 from SnapGene Server 1.1.58
            http://www.snapgene.com
FEATURES             Location/Qualifiers
     source          1..4342
                     /organism="synthetic DNA construct"
                     /mol_type="other DNA"
     CDS             99..230
                     /codon_start=1
                     /product="five tandem FLAG(R) epitope tags"
                     /label=5xFLAG
                     /translation="DYKDDDDKDYKDDDDKLMDYKDDDDKDYKDDDDKLMDYKDDDDK"
     terminator      257..444
                     /gene="S. cerevisiae ADH1"
                     /label=ADH1 terminator
                     /note="transcription terminator for the S. cerevisiae
                     alcohol dehydrogenase 1 (ADH1) gene"
     primer_bind     complement(312..336)
                     /label=pHybLex-R
                     /note="ADH terminator, reverse primer"
     gene            519..1875
                     /label=kanMX
                     /note="yeast selectable marker conferring kanamycin
                     resistance (Wach et al., 1994)"
     promoter        519..862
                     /label=TEF promoter
                     /note="Ashbya gossypii TEF promoter"
     CDS             863..1672
                     /codon_start=1
                     /gene="aph(3')-Ia"
                     /product="aminoglycoside phosphotransferase"
                     /label=KanR
                     /note="confers resistance to kanamycin"
                     /translation="MGKEKTHVSRPRLNSNMDADLYGYKWARDNVGQSGATIYRLYGKP
                     DAPELFLKHGKGSVANDVTDEMVRLNWLTEFMPLPTIKHFIRTPDDAWLLTTAIPGKTA
                     FQVLEEYPDSGENIVDALAVFLRRLHSIPVCNCPFNSDRVFRLAQAQSRMNNGLVDASD
                     FDDERNGWPVEQVWKEMHKLLPFSPDSVVTHGDFSLDNLIFDEGKLIGCIDVGRVGIAD
                     RYQDLAILWNCLGEFSPSLQKRLFQKYGIDNPDMNKLQFHLMLDEFF"
     primer_bind     complement(930..949)
                     /label=Kan-R
                     /note="Kanamycin resistance gene, reverse primer"
     terminator      1678..1875
                     /label=TEF terminator
                     /note="Ashbya gossypii TEF terminator"
     primer_bind     complement(1979..1998)
                     /label=T7
                     /note="T7 promoter, forward primer"
     promoter        complement(1980..1998)
                     /label=T7 promoter
                     /note="promoter for bacteriophage T7 RNA polymerase"
     primer_bind     complement(2085..2102)
                     /label=L4440
                     /note="L4440 vector, forward primer"
     rep_origin      complement(2256..2844)
                     /direction=LEFT
                     /label=ori
                     /note="high-copy-number ColE1/pMB1/pBR322/pUC origin of
                     replication"
     primer_bind     complement(2336..2355)
                     /label=pBR322ori-F
                     /note="pBR322 origin, forward primer"
     CDS             complement(3015..3875)
                     /codon_start=1
                     /gene="bla"
                     /product="beta-lactamase"
                     /label=AmpR
                     /note="confers resistance to ampicillin, carbenicillin, and
                     related antibiotics"
                     /translation="MSIQHFRVALIPFFAAFCLPVFAHPETLVKVKDAEDQLGARVGYI
                     ELDLNSGKILESFRPEERFPMMSTFKVLLCGAVLSRIDAGQEQLGRRIHYSQNDLVEYS
                     PVTEKHLTDGMTVRELCSAAITMSDNTAANLLLTTIGGPKELTAFLHNMGDHVTRLDRW
                     EPELNEAIPNDERDTTMPVAMATTLRKLLTGELLTLASRQQLIDWMEADKVAGPLLRSA
                     LPAGWFIADKSGAGERGSRGIIAALGPDGKPSRIVVIYTTGSQATMDERNRQIAEIGAS
                     LIKHW"
     primer_bind     3638..3657
                     /label=Amp-R
                     /note="Ampicillin resistance gene, reverse primer"
     promoter        complement(3876..3980)
                     /gene="bla"
                     /label=AmpR promoter
     primer_bind     4048..4066
                     /label=pBRforEco
                     /note="pBR322 vectors, upsteam of EcoRI site, forward
                     primer"
     primer_bind     complement(4104..4126)
                     /label=pGEX 3'
                     /note="pGEX vectors, reverse primer"
     primer_bind     4226..4245
                     /label=pRS-marker
                     /note="pRS vectors, use to sequence yeast selectable
                     marker"
     promoter        4326..2
                     /label=SP6 promoter
                     /note="promoter for bacteriophage SP6 RNA polymerase"
     primer_bind     4326..1
                     /label=SP6
                     /note="SP6 promoter, forward primer"
ORIGIN
        1 gaacgcggcc gccagctgaa gcttcgtacg ctgcaggtcg acggatcccc gggggaggtg
       61 gaggtggagg tggaggtgga ggtttaatta atcatatgga ctacaaggac gacgatgaca
      121 aggattacaa agatgacgac gataagctta tggactacaa ggacgacgat gacaaggatt
      181 acaaagatga cgacgataag cttatggact acaaggacga cgatgacaag catatgggcg
      241 cgccacttct aaataagcga atttcttatg atttatgatt tttattatta aataagttat
      301 aaaaaaaata agtgtataca aattttaaag tgactcttag gttttaaaac gaaaattctt
      361 attcttgagt aactctttcc tgtaggtcag gttgctttct caggtatagt atgaggtcgc
      421 tcttattgac cacacctcta ccggcagatc cgctagggat aacagggtaa tatagatctg
      481 tttagcttgc ctcgtccccg ccgggtcacc cggccagcga catggaggcc cagaataccc
      541 tccttgacag tcttgacgtg cgcagctcag gggcatgatg tgactgtcgc ccgtacattt
      601 agcccataca tccccatgta taatcatttg catccataca ttttgatggc cgcacggcgc
      661 gaagcaaaaa ttacggctcc tcgctgcaga cctgcgagca gggaaacgct cccctcacag
      721 acgcgttgaa ttgtccccac gccgcgcccc tgtagagaaa tataaaaggt taggatttgc
      781 cactgaggtt cttctttcat atacttcctt ttaaaatctt gctaggatac agttctcaca
      841 tcacatccga acataaacaa ccatgggtaa ggaaaagact cacgtttcga ggccgcgatt
      901 aaattccaac atggatgctg atttatatgg gtataaatgg gctcgcgata atgtcgggca
      961 atcaggtgcg acaatctatc gattgtatgg gaagcccgat gcgccagagt tgtttctgaa
     1021 acatggcaaa ggtagcgttg ccaatgatgt tacagatgag atggtcagac taaactggct
     1081 gacggaattt atgcctcttc cgaccatcaa gcattttatc cgtactcctg atgatgcatg
     1141 gttactcacc actgcgatcc ccggcaaaac agcattccag gtattagaag aatatcctga
     1201 ttcaggtgaa aatattgttg atgcgctggc agtgttcctg cgccggttgc attcgattcc
     1261 tgtttgtaat tgtcctttta acagcgatcg cgtatttcgt ctcgctcagg cgcaatcacg
     1321 aatgaataac ggtttggttg atgcgagtga ttttgatgac gagcgtaatg gctggcctgt
     1381 tgaacaagtc tggaaagaaa tgcataagct tttgccattc tcaccggatt cagtcgtcac
     1441 tcatggtgat ttctcacttg ataaccttat ttttgacgag gggaaattaa taggttgtat
     1501 tgatgttgga cgagtcggaa tcgcagaccg ataccaggat cttgccatcc tatggaactg
     1561 cctcggtgag ttttctcctt cattacagaa acggcttttt caaaaatatg gtattgataa
     1621 tcctgatatg aataaattgc agtttcattt gatgctcgat gagtttttct aatcagtact
     1681 gacaataaaa agattcttgt tttcaagaac ttgtcatttg tatagttttt ttatattgta
     1741 gttgttctat tttaatcaaa tgttagcgtg atttatattt tttttcgcct cgacatcatc
     1801 tgcccagatg cgaagttaag tgcgcagaaa gtaatatcat gcgtcaatcg tatgtgaatg
     1861 ctggtcgcta tactgctgtc gattcgatac taacgccgcc atccagttta aacgagctcg
     1921 aattcatcga tgatatcaga tccactagtg gcctatgcgg ccgcggatct gccggtctcc
     1981 ctatagtgag tcgtattaat ttcgataagc caggttaacc tgcattaatg aatcggccaa
     2041 cgcgcgggga gaggcggttt gcgtattggg cgctcttccg cttcctcgct cactgactcg
     2101 ctgcgctcgg tcgttcggct gcggcgagcg gtatcagctc actcaaaggc ggtaatacgg
     2161 ttatccacag aatcagggga taacgcagga aagaacatgt gagcaaaagg ccagcaaaag
     2221 gccaggaacc gtaaaaaggc cgcgttgctg gcgtttttcc ataggctccg cccccctgac
     2281 gagcatcaca aaaatcgacg ctcaagtcag aggtggcgaa acccgacagg actataaaga
     2341 taccaggcgt ttccccctgg aagctccctc gtgcgctctc ctgttccgac cctgccgctt
     2401 accggatacc tgtccgcctt tctcccttcg ggaagcgtgg cgctttctca atgctcacgc
     2461 tgtaggtatc tcagttcggt gtaggtcgtt cgctccaagc tgggctgtgt gcacgaaccc
     2521 cccgttcagc ccgaccgctg cgccttatcc ggtaactatc gtcttgagtc caacccggta
     2581 agacacgact tatcgccact ggcagcagcc actggtaaca ggattagcag agcgaggtat
     2641 gtaggcggtg ctacagagtt cttgaagtgg tggcctaact acggctacac tagaaggaca
     2701 gtatttggta tctgcgctct gctgaagcca gttaccttcg gaaaaagagt tggtagctct
     2761 tgatccggca aacaaaccac cgctggtagc ggtggttttt ttgtttgcaa gcagcagatt
     2821 acgcgcagaa aaaaaggatc tcaagaagat cctttgatct tttctacggg gtctgacgct
     2881 cagtggaacg aaaactcacg ttaagggatt ttggtcatga gattatcaaa aaggatcttc
     2941 acctagatcc ttttaaatta aaaatgaagt tttaaatcaa tctaaagtat atatgagtaa
     3001 acttggtctg acagttacca atgcttaatc agtgaggcac ctatctcagc gatctgtcta
     3061 tttcgttcat ccatagttgc ctgactcccc gtcgtgtaga taactacgat acgggagggc
     3121 ttaccatctg gccccagtgc tgcaatgata ccgcgagacc cacgctcacc ggctccagat
     3181 ttatcagcaa taaaccagcc agccggaagg gccgagcgca gaagtggtcc tgcaacttta
     3241 tccgcctcca tccagtctat taattgttgc cgggaagcta gagtaagtag ttcgccagtt
     3301 aatagtttgc gcaacgttgt tgccattgct acaggcatcg tggtgtcacg ctcgtcgttt
     3361 ggtatggctt cattcagctc cggttcccaa cgatcaaggc gagttacatg atcccccatg
     3421 ttgtgcaaaa aagcggttag ctccttcggt cctccgatcg ttgtcagaag taagttggcc
     3481 gcagtgttat cactcatggt tatggcagca ctgcataatt ctcttactgt catgccatcc
     3541 gtaagatgct tttctgtgac tggtgagtac tcaaccaagt cattctgaga atagtgtatg
     3601 cggcgaccga gttgctcttg cccggcgtca atacgggata ataccgcgcc acatagcaga
     3661 actttaaaag tgctcatcat tggaaaacgt tcttcggggc gaaaactctc aaggatctta
     3721 ccgctgttga gatccagttc gatgtaaccc actcgtgcac ccaactgatc ttcagcatct
     3781 tttactttca ccagcgtttc tgggtgagca aaaacaggaa ggcaaaatgc cgcaaaaaag
     3841 ggaataaggg cgacacggaa atgttgaata ctcatactct tcctttttca atattattga
     3901 agcatttatc agggttattg tctcatgagc ggatacatat ttgaatgtat ttagaaaaat
     3961 aaacaaatag gggttccgcg cacatttccc cgaaaagtgc cacctgacgt ctaagaaacc
     4021 attattatca tgacattaac ctataaaaat aggcgtatca cgaggccctt tcgtctcgcg
     4081 cgtttcggtg atgacggtga aaacctctga cacatgcagc tcccggagac ggtcacagct
     4141 tgtctgtaag cggatgccgg gagcagacaa gcccgtcagg gcgcgtcagc gggtgttggc
     4201 gggtgtcggg gctggcttaa ctatgcggca tcagagcaga ttgtactgag agtgcaccat
     4261 atggacatat tgtcgttaga acgcggctac aattaataca taaccttatg tatcatacac
     4321 atacgattta ggtgacacta ta
//
