[The description below was written by a language model from this plasmid's Addgene catalogue record and the feature table of its GenBank file.]
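Description:
pFA6a-G11-5FLAG-kanMX6 is a 4,342 bp empty-backbone template plasmid of the pFA6a family, designed for C-terminal epitope tagging of genes at their native chromosomal loci in the fission yeast Schizosaccharomyces pombe. It is maintained in E. coli through a high-copy ColE1/pUC-type origin and a beta-lactamase gene (AmpR) with its own promoter. No yeast replication origin is annotated, which fits its role as a source of an integrating cassette rather than an episomal expression vector, despite the "yeast expression" classification in the catalogue.

The functional module consists of a coding segment for five tandem FLAG epitopes followed by the S. cerevisiae ADH1 transcription terminator, then the kanMX marker. The "G11" element named in the tag is not separately annotated in the feature table; by its name it is presumably a glycine linker placed ahead of the FLAG repeats to separate the tag from the target protein, but the record does not define it. The kanMX cassette places the aminoglycoside phosphotransferase gene aph(3')-Ia between the Ashbya gossypii TEF promoter and terminator. The record lists this marker as kanamycin resistance, and in yeast such cassettes are generally selected with the related aminoglycoside G418. There is no promoter upstream of the tag, because the fusion is meant to be driven by the endogenous promoter of the tagged gene, with ADH1 supplying termination.

In typical use of pFA6a modules, the tag-terminator-marker unit is amplified with primers carrying homology to the 3' end of a target gene and integrated by homologous recombination, giving a FLAG-tagged protein for detection or immunoprecipitation. SP6 and T7 promoters flank the cassette region, alongside several standard sequencing primer sites.
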