Addgene plasmid #49182: pFA6a-G11-5FLAG-kanMX6
Purpose: (Empty Backbone) genomic G11-5FLAG epitope tagging in S. pombe
Depositing lab: Eishi Noguchi. Depositing organization: Drexel University. Publication: New vectors for epitope tagging and gene disruption in Schizosaccharomyces pombe. Gadaleta MC, Iwasaki O, Noguchi C, Noma K, Noguchi E. Biotechniques. 2013 Nov;55(5):257-63. doi: 10.2144/000114100. PubMed 24215641.
Backbone
  Vector backbone: pFA6a
  Vector type: Yeast Expression
  Selectable markers: Kanamycin
  Tag / fusion protein: G11-5FLAG (C terminal on backbone)
Growth in bacteria
  Bacterial resistance: Ampicillin, 100 μg/mL
  Growth temperature: 37°C
  Growth strain: DH5alpha
  Copy number: Unknown
Terms and licenses: Academic/Nonprofit Terms; Industry Terms: Not Available to Industry
How to cite: pFA6a-G11-5FLAG-kanMX6 was a gift from Eishi Noguchi (Addgene plasmid # 49182 ; http://n2t.net/addgene:49182 ; RRID:Addgene_49182)
