>Addgene plasmid #49182 | pFA6a-G11-5FLAG-kanMX6 | addgene partial sequence | sequence record 74189 | T7
GCGGCCGCATAGGCCACTAGTGGATCTGATATCATCGATGAATTCGAGCTCGTTTAAACTGGATGGCGGC
GTTAGTATCGAATCGACAGCAGTATAGCGACCAGCATTCACATACGATTGACGCATGATATTACTTTCTG
CGCACTTAACTTCGCATCTGGGCAGATGATGTCGAGGCGAAAAAAAATATAAATCACGCTAACATTTGAT
TAAAATAGAACAACTACAATATAAAAAAACTATACAAATGACAAGTTCTTGAAAACAAGAATCTTTTTAT
TGTCAGTACTGATTAGAAAAACTCATCGAGCATCAAATGAAACTGCAATTTATTCATATCAGGATTATCA
ATACCATATTTTTGAAAAAGCCGTTTCTGTAATGAAGGAGAAAACTCACCGAGGCAGTTCCATAGGATGG
CAAGATCCTGGTATCGGTCTGCGATTCCGACTCGTCCAACATCAATACAACCTATTAATTTCCCCTCGTC
AAAAATAAGGTTATCAAGTGAGAAATCACCATGAGTGACGACTGAATCCGGTGAGAATGGCAAAAGCTTA
TGCATTTCTTTCCAGACTTGTTCAACAGGCCAGCCATTACGCTCGTCATCAAAATCACTCGCATCAACCA
AACCGTTATTCATTCGTGATTGCGCCTGAGCGAGACGAAATACGCGATCGCTGTTAAAAGGACAATTACA
AACAGGAATCGAATGCAACCGGCGCAGGAACACTGCCAGCGCATCAACAATATTTTCACCTGAATCAGGA
TATTCTTCTAATACCTGGAATGCTGTTTTGCCGGGGATCGCAGTGGTGAGTAACCATGCATCATCAGGAG
TACGGATAAAATGCTTGATGGTCGGAAGAGGCATAAATTCCGTCAGCCAGTTTAGTCTGACCATCTCATC
TGTAACATCATTGGCAACGCTACCTTTGCCATGTTTCAGAAACAACTCTGGCGCATCGGGCTTCCCATAC
AATCGATAGATTG
