>Addgene plasmid #49182 | pFA6a-G11-5FLAG-kanMX6 | addgene partial sequence | sequence record 74190 | Sp6 5'-ATTTAGGTGACACTATAG-3'
AGCTTCGTACGCTGCAGGTCGACGGATCCCCGGGGGAGGTGGAGGTGGAGGTGGAGGTGGAGGTTTAATT
AATCATATGGACTACAAGGACGACGATGACAAGGATTACAAAGATGACGACGATAAGCTTATGGACTACA
AGGACGACGATGACAAGGATTACAAAGATGACGACGATAAGCTTATGGACTACAAGGACGACGATGACAA
GCATATGGGCGCGCCACTTCTAAATAAGCGAATTTCTTATGATTTATGATTTTTATTATTAAATAAGTTA
TAAAAAAAATAAGTGTATACAAATTTTAAAGTGACTCTTAGGTTTTAAAACGAAAATTCTTATTCTTGAG
TAACTCTTTCCTGTAGGTCAGGTTGCTTTCTCAGGTATAGTATGAGGTCGCTCTTATTGACCACACCTCT
ACCGGCAGATCCGCTAGGGATAACAGGGTAATATAGATCTGTTTAGCTTGCCTCGTCCCCGCCGGGTCAC
CCGGCCAGCGACATGGAGGCCCAGAATACCCTCCTTGACAGTCTTGACGTGCGCAGCTCAGGGGCATGAT
GTGACTGTCGCCCGTACATTTAGCCCATACATCCCCATGTATAATCATTTGCATCCATACATTTTGATGG
CCGCACGGCGCGAAGCAAAAATTACGGCTCCTCGCTGCAGACCTGCGAGCAGGGAAACGCTCCCCTCACA
GACGCGTTGAATTGTCCCCACGCCGCGCCCCTGTAGAGAAATATAAAAGGTTAGGATTTGCCACTGAGGT
TCTTCTTTCATATACTTCCTTTTAAAATCTTGCTAGGATACAGTTCTCACATCACATCCGAACATAAACA
ACCATGGGTAAGGAAAAGACTCACGTTTCGAGGCCGCGATTAAATTCCAACATGGATGCTGATTTATATG
GGTATAAATGGGCTCGCGATAATGTCGGGCAATCAGGTGCGACAATCTATCGATTGTATGGGAAGCCCGA
TGCGCCAGAGTTG
